>Addgene plasmid #43169 | I-TATG | depositor partial sequence | sequence record 58434 | I-TATG sequence 424 bps
CGTCTCCTGACCCCAGAGCAGGTCGTGGCCATTGCCTCGAATGGAGGGGGCAAACAGGCGTTGGAAACCG
TACAACGATTGCTGCCGGTGCTGTGCCAAGCGCACGGACTCACCCCAGAGCAGGTCGTGGCAATCGCCTC
CAACATTGGCGGGAAACAGGCACTCGAGACTGTCCAGCGCCTGCTTCCCGTGCTGTGCCAAGCGCACGGC
CTCACCCCAGAGCAGGTCGTGGCCATTGCCTCGAATGGAGGGGGCAAACAGGCGTTGGAAACCGTACAAC
GATTGCTGCCGGTGCTGTGCCAAGCGCACGGATTAACCCCAGAGCAGGTCGTGGCAATCGCGAGCAATAA
CGGCGGAAAACAGGCTTTGGAAACGGTGCAGAGGCTCCTTCCAGTGCTGTGCCAAGCGCACGGCTTAAGA
GACG
