>Addgene plasmid #43169 | I-TATG | addgene partial sequence | sequence record 61943 | M13-F20 5'-TGTAAAACGACGGCCAGT-3'
GCGAATTGGGCCCTCTAGATGCATGCTCGAGCGGCCGCCAGTGTGATGGATATCTGCAGAATTCGCCCTT
ATATAGATGCCGTCCTAGCGCGTCTCCTGACCCCAGAGCAGGTCGTGGCCATTGCCTCGAATGGAGGGGG
CAAACAGGCGTTGGAAACCGTACAACGATTGCTGCCGGTGCTGTGCCAAGCGCACGGACTCACCCCAGAG
CAGGTCGTGGCAATCGCCTCCAACATTGGCGGGAAACAGGCACTCGAGACTGTCCAGCGCCTGCTTCCCG
TGCTGTGCCAAGCGCACGGCCTCACCCCAGAGCAGGTCGTGGCCATTGCCTCGAATGGAGGGGGCAAACA
GGCGTTGGAAACCGTACAACGATTGCTGCCGGTGCTGTGCCAAGCGCACGGATTAACCCCAGAGCAGGTC
GTGGCAATCGCGAGCAATAACGGCGGAAAACAGGCTTTGGAAACGGTGCAGAGGCTCCTTCCAGTGCTGT
GCCAAGCGCACGGCTTAAGAGACGTGGGCACAGGAAAGATACTTAAGGGCGAATTCCAGCACACTGGCGG
CCGTTACTAGTGGATCCGAGCTCGGTACCAAGCTTGATGCATAGCTTGAGTATTCTATAGTGTCACCTAA
ATAGCTTGGCGTAATCATGGTCATAGCTGTTTCCTGTGTGAAATTGTTATCCGCTCACAATTCCACACAA
CATACGAGCCGGAAGCATAAAGTGTAAAGCCTGGGGTGCCTAATGAGTGAGCTAACTCACATTAATTGCG
TTGCGCTCACTGCCCGCTTTCCAGTCGGGAAACCTGTCGTGCCAGCTGCATTAATGAATCGGCCAACGCG
CGGGGAGAGGCGGTTTGCGTATTGGGCGCTCTTCCGCTTCCTCGCTCACTGACTCGCTGCGCTCGGTCGT
TCGGCTGCGGCGAGCGGTATCAGCTCACTCAAAGGCGGTAATACGGTTATCCACAGAATCAGGGGA
