[The description below was written by a language model from this plasmid's Addgene catalogue record.]
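Description:
I-TATG is a bacterial cloning plasmid built on the commercial pCRII-TOPO backbone (about 4.0 kb without insert), carrying a 424 bp synthetic insert introduced by TOPO cloning. It is a high-copy plasmid maintained in E. coli and selectable with both ampicillin and kanamycin, consistent with the dual resistance markers of this backbone. The insert sits between standard T7 and M13-reverse priming sites, which are listed as the sequencing primers for verifying it. No feature table is provided, so the individual elements of the plasmid cannot be described beyond these catalogue fields.

The record does not spell out what the insert encodes. The associated publication describes a TALEN genome-editing system for generating human stem cell-based disease models. The name and the size suggest a pre-assembled block of TALE repeat units, roughly four repeats, recognising the bases T, A, T and G, with the "I" prefix probably marking the block's position in an ordered assembly. This reading is an inference, not something the record states. On that reading, the plasmid would be one member of a library of storage vectors whose repeat modules are combined to build custom TALE DNA-binding arrays, which are then fused to a nuclease domain in a separate expression vector.

Nothing in the record indicates a eukaryotic promoter, reporter or tag, and the vector type is given only as bacterial cloning. I-TATG is therefore best regarded as a component or parts plasmid for construct assembly rather than something to be expressed directly in cells.
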