Addgene plasmid #43169: I-TATG
Depositing lab: Chad Cowan & Kiran Musunuru. Depositing organization: Harvard University. Publication: A TALEN Genome-Editing System for Generating Human Stem Cell-Based Disease Models. Ding Q, Lee YK, Schaefer EA, Peters DT, Veres A, Kim K, Kuperwasser N, Motola DL, Meissner TB, Hendriks WT, Trevisan M, Gupta RM, Moisan A, Banks E, Friesen M, Schinzel RT, Xia F, Tang A, Xia Y, Figueroa E, Wann A, Ahfeldt T, Daheron L, Zhang F, Rubin LL, Peng LF, Chung RT, Musunuru K, Cowan CA. Cell Stem Cell. 2012 Dec 12. pii: S1934-5909(12)00645-5. doi: 10.1016/j.stem.2012.11.011. PubMed 23246482.
Backbone
  Vector backbone: pCRII-TOPO
  Backbone manufacturer: Invitrogen
  Backbone size w/o insert (bp): 3973
  Vector type: Bacterial Cloning
Growth in bacteria
  Bacterial resistance: Ampicillin and Kanamycin, 100 & 50 μg/mL
  Growth temperature: 37°C
  Growth strain: Top10
  Copy number: High Copy
Gene/Insert
  Gene/Insert name: I-TATG
  Species: Synthetic
  Insert size (bp): 424
  Cloning method: TOPO Cloning
  Sequencing primers: 5′ T7; 3′ M13-rev
Terms and licenses: Academic/Nonprofit Terms; Industry Terms: Not Available to Industry
How to cite: I-TATG was a gift from Chad Cowan & Kiran Musunuru (Addgene plasmid # 43169 ; http://n2t.net/addgene:43169 ; RRID:Addgene_43169)
